Addgene plasmid #85148: Bsrs078-RpaR
Purpose: Constitutively expresses RpaR
Depositing lab: Jeff Hasty. Publication: Quorum Sensing Communication Modules for Microbial Consortia. Scott SR, Hasty J. ACS Synth Biol. 2016 Sep 16;5(9):969-77. doi: 10.1021/acssynbio.5b00286. Epub 2016 May 19. PubMed 27172092.
Backbone
  Vector backbone: pBjk2807
Growth in bacteria
  Bacterial resistance: Spectinomycin, 50 μg/mL
  Growth temperature: 37°C
  Growth strain: DIAL Strain (pir)
  Copy number: Unknown
Gene/Insert
  Gene/Insert name: RpaR
Terms and licenses: Academic/Nonprofit Terms; Industry Terms: Not Available to Industry
Depositor comments: Please note that this plasmid may require a unique bacterial strain, so make sure to confirm that you can also obtain the appropriate growth strain. Please contact us or contact our distributors if you have any questions.
How to cite: Bsrs078-RpaR was a gift from Jeff Hasty (Addgene plasmid # 85148 ; http://n2t.net/addgene:85148 ; RRID:Addgene_85148)
