[The description below was written by a language model from this plasmid's Addgene catalogue record and pLannotate feature annotations shown in this document.]
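Description:
Bsrs078-RpaR is a small (about 3.3 kb) bacterial expression plasmid built on the pBjk2807 backbone and designed to express the quorum-sensing regulator RpaR constitutively in E. coli. It replicates from the R6K γ origin, which functions only when the R6K initiator protein pi is supplied in trans. The plasmid must therefore be propagated in a pir-expressing host, recorded here as a DIAL strain, and the depositor notes that this specialised strain may need to be obtained separately. Copy number is listed as unknown. Selection is by spectinomycin, conferred by an aadA (SmR) aminoglycoside adenylyltransferase gene. This gene lies downstream of a class 1 integron Pc promoter fragment and a short remnant of a gentamicin acetyltransferase gene.

The payload is the rpaR coding sequence from Rhodopseudomonas palustris, a LuxR-type receptor that responds to the autoinducer 4-coumaroyl-homoserine lactone and, in its native context, represses rpaI in the absence of the signal. The annotation places a trc promoter (a strong trp/lac UV5 hybrid) upstream of the gene. No lac repressor gene is annotated on the plasmid, which is consistent with the stated constitutive expression. Transcription is terminated by tandem rrnB T1 and T7Te terminators, and a terminator fragment upstream helps insulate the cassette. The whole expression unit is flanked by attL1 and attL2 sites, so it has the layout of a Gateway entry clone and could in principle be moved into a destination vector by LR recombination. A T7 promoter and a lacZα fragment outside the cassette appear to be backbone remnants. The plasmid comes from work on quorum-sensing communication modules for synthetic microbial consortia, in which it would supply the receptor component of the Rpa signalling system.
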