Features (pLannotate 1.2.2; 13 found; start..end, strand, type, name):
     10..109     +  protein_bind   attL1: mutant version of attL; recombination site for the Gateway® LR reaction LR Clonase™
    133..170     -  terminator     bacterial terminator (fragment): putative bacterial transcription terminator
    371..400     +  promoter       trc promoter: strong E. coli promoter; hybrid between the trp and lac UV5 promoters
    493..1221    +  CDS            rpaR: RPAR_RHOPA - Experimental evidence at protein level: Swiss-Prot protein existence level 1. Responds to the quorum-sensing autoinducer 4-coumaroyl- homoserine lactone to regulate expression of several genes. Represses expression of rpaI in the absence of the inducer. From Rhodopseudomonas palustris (strain ATCC BAA-98 / CGA009).
   1257..1328    +  terminator     rrnB T1 terminator: transcription terminator T1 from the E. coli rrnB gene
   1344..1371    +  terminator     T7Te terminator: phage T7 early transcription terminator
   1483..1582    -  protein_bind   attL2: mutant version of attL; recombination site for the Gateway® LR reaction LR Clonase™
   1600..1618    -  promoter       T7 promoter: promoter for bacteriophage T7 RNA polymerase
   1808..1831    +  promoter       Pc promoter (fragment): intI1 (promoter lies within the coding sequence); class 1 integron promoter
   2007..2063    +  CDS            GmR (fragment): gentamycin acetyltransferase; aacC1; confers resistance to gentamycin
   2070..2861    +  CDS            SmR: aminoglycoside adenylyltransferase (Murphy, 1985); aadA; confers resistance to spectinomycin and streptomycin
   2890..3246    +  rep_origin     R6K γ ori: γ replication origin from E. coli plasmid R6K; requires the R6K initiator protein pi for replication
   3284..3301    -  CDS            lacZα (fragment): LacZα fragment of β-galactosidase; lacZ fragment
>Addgene plasmid #85148 | Bsrs078-RpaR | depositor full sequence | sequence record 172453 | Bsrs078-RpaR sequence 3307 bps
CTCGGGCCCCAAATAATGATTTTATTTTGACTGATAGTGACCTGTTCGTTGCAACAAATTGATGAGCAAT
GCTTTTTTATAATGCCAACTTTGTACAAAAAAGCAGGCTCCGAATTGGTATCACGAGGCAGAATTTCAGA
TAAAAAAAATCCTTAGCTTTCGCTAAGGATCTGAAGTGGAATTCATGAGATCTGAATTCAAAAGATCTTA
AGTAAGTAAGAGTATACGTATATCGGCTAATAACGTATTAAGGCGCTTCGGCGCCTTTTTTTATGGGGGT
ATTTTCATCCCAATCCACACGTCCAACGCACAGCAAACACCACGTCGACCCTATCAGCTGCGTGCTTTCT
ATGAGTCGTTGCTGCATAACTTGACAATTAATCATCCGGCTCGTATAATGTGTGGAAGGGCCCAAGTTCA
CTTAAAAAGGAGATCAACAATGAAAGCAATTTTCGTACTGAAACATCTTAATCATGCGATGGACGGTTTC
TAATGATCGTCGGCGAAGATCAGCTTTGGGGACGGCGTGCGCTGGAATTCGTCGATTCCGTCGAACGGCT
CGAGGCGCCGGCGCTGATCAGCCGGTTCGAATCGCTGATCGCGAGCTGCGGATTTACCGCCTACATCATG
GCCGGCCTGCCGTCGCGCAATGCCGGACTACCGGAGCTGACGCTGGCCAATGGCTGGCCGCGAGACTGGT
TCGATCTGTATGTCAGCGAAAACTTCAGCGCGGTCGATCCGGTGCCGCGCCACGGCGCTACCACGGTTCA
TCCTTTCGTATGGTCCGATGCACCCTACGACCGCGACCGTGATCCGGCCGCCCACCGGGTCATGACCCGG
GCGGCGGAATTCGGACTGGTCGAGGGTTACTGCATTCCGCTGCACTACGACGACGGTAGCGCCGCGATCA
GCATGGCCGGCAAGGATCCGGACCTCAGCCCGGCCGCGCGCGGCGCGATGCAGCTGGTCAGCATCTACGC
GCATAGTCGCCTGCGCGCACTCAGCCGGCCAAAGCCGATCCGGCGCAACCGGCTCACGCCGCGCGAGTGC
GAGATCCTGCAATGGGCAGCGCAGGGCAAGACCGCCTGGGAAATCTCGGTAATCCTCTGCATCACCGAAC
GCACGGTGAAATTCCATCTGATCGAAGCCGCCCGCAAGCTCGACGCCGCCAACCGCACCGCGGCGGTTGC
CAAGGCATTGACGCTCGGATTGATCCGTTTGTGAGGATCCAAACTCGAGTAAGGATCTCCAGGCATCAAA
TAAAACGAAAGGCTCAGTCGAAAGACTGGGCCTTTCGTTTTATCTGTTGTTTGTCGGTGAACGCTCTCTA
CTAGAGTCACACTGGCTCACCTTCGGGTGGGCCTTTCTGCGTTTATAGGATCCTAACTCGCTCCTCAGGC
TTCCTCGCTCACTGACTCGCTGCGCTCGGTCGTTCGGCTGCGGCGAGCGGTATCAGCTCACTCAAAGGCG
GTAATCAATTCGACCCAGCTTTCTTGTACAAAGTTGGCATTATAAAAAATAATTGCTCATCAATTTGTTG
CAACGAACAGGTCACTATCAGTCAAAATAAAATCATTATTTGCCATCCAGCTGATATCCCCTATAGTGAG
TCGTATTACATGGTCATAGCTGTTTCCTGGCAGCTCTGGCCCGTGTCTCAAAATCTCTGATGTTACATTG
CACAAGATAAAAATATATCATCATGCCTCCTCTAGACCAGCCAGGACAGAAATGCCTCGACTTCGCTGCT
GCCCAAGGTTGCCGGGTGACGCACACCGTGGAAACGGATGAAGGCACGAACCCAGTGGACATAAGCCTGT
TCGGTTCGTAAGCTGTAATGCAAGTAGCGTATGCGCTCACGCAACTGGTCCAGAACCTTGACCGAACGCA
GCGGTGGTAACGGCGCAGTGGCGGTTTTCATGGCTTGTTATGACTGTTTTTTTGGGGTACAGTCTATGCC
TCGGGCATCCAAGCAGCAAGCGCGTTACGCCGTGGGTCGATGTTTGATGTTATGGAGCAGCAACGATGTT
ACGCAGCAGGGCAGTCGCCCTAAAACAAAGTTAAACATCATGAGGGAAGCGGTGATCGCCGAAGTATCGA
CTCAACTATCAGAGGTAGTTGGCGTCATCGAGCGCCATCTCGAACCGACGTTGCTGGCCGTACATTTGTA
CGGCTCCGCAGTGGATGGCGGCCTGAAGCCACACAGTGATATTGATTTGCTGGTTACGGTGACCGTAAGG
CTTGATGAAACAACGCGGCGAGCTTTGATCAACGACCTTTTGGAAACTTCGGCTTCCCCTGGAGAGAGCG
AGATTCTCCGCGCTGTAGAAGTCACCATTGTTGTGCACGACGACATCATTCCGTGGCGTTATCCAGCTAA
GCGCGAACTGCAATTTGGAGAATGGCAGCGCAATGACATTCTTGCAGGTATCTTCGAGCCAGCCACGATC
GACATTGATCTGGCTATCTTGCTGACAAAAGCAAGAGAACATAGCGTTGCCTTGGTAGGTCCAGCGGCGG
AGGAACTCTTTGATCCGGTTCCTGAACAGGATCTATTTGAGGCGCTAAATGAAACCTTAACGCTATGGAA
CTCGCCGCCCGACTGGGCTGGCGATGAGCGAAATGTAGTGCTTACGTTGTCCCGCATTTGGTACAGCGCA
GTAACCGGCAAAATCGCGCCGAAGGATGTCGCTGCCGACTGGGCAATGGAGCGCCTGCCGGCCCAGTATC
AGCCCGTCATACTTGAAGCTAGACAGGCTTATCTTGGACAAGAAGAAGATCGCTTGGCCTCGCGCGCAGA
TCAGTTGGAAGAATTTGTCCACTACGTGAAAGGCGAGATCACCAAGGTAGTCGGCAAATAACCCTCGAGA
GCAGTTCAACCTGTTGATAGTACGTACTAAGCTCTCATGTTTCACGTACTAAGCTCTCATGTTTAACGTA
CTAAGCTCTCATGTTTAACGAACTAAACCCTCATGGCTAACGTACTAAGCTCTCATGGCTAACGTACTAA
GCTCTCATGTTTCACGTACTAAGCTCTCATGTTTGAACAATAAAATTAATATAAATCAGCAACTTAAATA
GCCTCTAAGGTTTTAAGTTTTATAAGAAAAAAAAGAATATATAAGGCTTTTAAAGCTTTTAAGGTTTAAC
GGTTGTGGACAACAAGCCAGGGATGTAACGCACTGAGAAGCCCTTAGAGCCTCTCAAAGCAATTTTGAGT
GACACAGGAACACTTAACGGCTGACATGGGAATTAGCCATGGGCCCGTGCGAATCACCCTAGGTGTAAAA
CGACGGCCAGTCTTAAG
