>Addgene plasmid #85148 | Bsrs078-RpaR | addgene partial sequence | sequence record 168496 | M13-F20 5'-TGTAAAACGACGGCCAGT-3'
GACCTGTTCGTTGCAACAAATTGATGAGCAATGCTTTTTTATAATGCCAACTTTGTACAAAAAAGCAGGC
TCCGAATTGGTATCACGAGGCAGAATTTCAGATAAAAAAAATCCTTAGCTTTCGCTAAGGATCTGAAGTG
GAATTCATGAGATCTGAATTCAAAAGATCTTAAGTAAGTAAGAGTATACGTATATCGGCTAATAACGTAT
TAAGGCGCTTCGGCGCCTTTTTTTATGGGGGTATTTTCATCCCAATCCACACGTCCAACGCACAGCAAAC
ACCACGTCGACCCTATCAGCTGCGTGCTTTCTATGAGTCGTTGCTGCATAACTTGACAATTAATCATCCG
GCTCGTATAATGTGTGGAAGGGCCCAAGTTCACTTAAAAAGGAGATCAACAATGAAAGCAATTTTCGTAC
TGAAACATCTTAATCATGCGATGGACGGTTTCTAATGATCGTCGGCGAAGATCAGCTTTGGGGACGGCGT
GCGCTGGAATTCGTCGATTCCGTCGAACGGCTCGAGGCGCCGGCGCTGATCAGCCGGTTCGAATCGCTGA
TCGCGAGCTGCGGATTTACCGCCTACATCATGGCCGGCCTGCCGTCGCGCAATGCCGGACTACCGGAGCT
GACGCTGGCCAATGGCTGGCCGCGAGACTGGTTCGATCTGTATGTCAGCGAAAACTTCA
