>Addgene plasmid #85148 | Bsrs078-RpaR | addgene partial sequence | sequence record 168497 | M13-Rev 5'-CAGGAAACAGCTATGACC-3'
TTTATTTTGACTGATAGTGACCTGTTCGTTGCAACAAATTGATGAGCAATTATTTTTTATAATGCCAACT
TTGTACAAGAAAGCTGGGTCGAATTGATTACCGCCTTTGAGTGAGCTGATACCGCTCGCCGCAGCCGAAC
GACCGAGCGCAGCGAGTCAGTGAGCGAGGAAGCCTGAGGAGCGAGTTAGGATCCTATAAACGCAGAAAGG
CCCACCCGAAGGTGAGCCAGTGTGACTCTAGTAGAGAGCGTTCACCGACAAACAACAGATAAAACGAAAG
GCCCAGTCTTTCGACTGAGCCTTTCGTTTTATTTGATGCCTGGAGATCCTTACTCGAGTTTGGATCCTCA
CAAACGGATCAATCCGAGCGTCAATGCCTTGGCAACCGCCGCGGTGCGGTTGGCGGCGTCGAGCTTGCGG
GCGGCTTCGATCAGATGGAATTTCACCGTGCGTTCGGTGATGCAGAGGATTACCGAGATTTCCCAGGCGG
TCTTGCCCTGCGCTGCCCATTGCAGGATCTCGCACTCGCGCGGCGTGAGCCGGTTGCGCCGGATCGGCTT
TGGCCGGCTGAGTGCGCGCAGGCGACTATGCGCGTAGATGCTGACCAGCTGCATCGCGCCGCGCGCGGCC
GGGCTGAGGTCCGGATCCTTGCCGGCCATGCTGATCGCGGCGCTACCGTCGTCGTAGTGCA
